>Addgene plasmid #70805 | pFOSGE_COF1C05 | depositor partial sequence | sequence record 126747 | insert
ATGGTGGCACCAGCAAACACAATCCAAACTAATGCGAATTCCGACGACGATGAGGGAGTGCGGTCGGCGC
CTACCTCCATGCTGGTGCTGGACGCCAAGCGGAAGAGCGCCTTCTTGCCGTACCGCCCCCAGTCCACCGT
GCTGACCAACTTGCAGCGCGGCAATACGGAGGCCACCTTTTGCCCCGTCGAAGTTTCGCTCTCCTTTCAC
GAACGCGCTGGCCAAGGCGAGATCACGGAGGAGCAGGTGGCAGCGGAAAGAGCGCGTCAGCAGAACATTG
ATTACAAGGATGCACATGGTTTCACAGCCTTACATTGGGCAGCCTCCTACGGTCAACTGGTTTCCGTGCA
GCTCCTCGTCGCGGCTGGTGCCAATGTGAACACTATGGCTCCAGATTTGATTAGTCCTCTACTCCTAGCT
GCCGCCGGTGGGCATAACGAGATCGTCCGCTTCTTGCTGGAACACGGCGCTGATTCGGGCCACATGGACA
TCGTTGGAAACACGGCGCTTATGTACGCAGCGGCCGGCAATCATCCGCATACTTGCAACGAGCTCCTGGC
CAAAGACCTGGATCTAAGTGCCACCAACGAGGACGGAGACACGGCCTACTCGCTGGCCGTAGAGCATGGG
GCTCATCTGGCGCAGGCGCTACTGGAGCAGTACATGACGGCCATAATCACAGCGGGAGCCTTCGGTAGTA
TT
