>Addgene plasmid #70805 | pFOSGE_COF1C05 | addgene partial sequence | sequence record 130719 | M13-F20 5'-TGTAAAACGACGGCCAGT-3'
TAGTGACCTGTTCGTTGCAACAAATTGATGAGCAATGCTTTTTTATAATGCCAACTTTGTACAAAAAAGC
AGGCTTCATGGTGGCACCAGCAAACACAATCCAAACTAATGCGAATTCCGACGACGATGAGGGAGTGCGG
TCGGCGCCTACCTCCATGCTGGTGCTGGACGCCAAGCGGAAGAGCGCCTTCTTGCCGTACCGCCCCCAGT
CCACCGTGCTGACCAACTTGCAGCGCGGCAATACGGAGGCCACCTTTTGCCCCGTCGAAGTTTCGCTCTC
CTTTCACGAACGCGCTGGCCAAGGCGAGATCACGGAGGAGCAGGTGGCAGCGGAAAGAGCGCGTCAGCAG
AACATTGATTACAAGGATGCACATGGTTTCACAGCCTTACATTGGGCAGCCTCCTACGGTCAACTGGTTT
CCGTGCAGCTCCTCGTCGCGGCTGGTGCCAATGTGAACACTATGGCTCCAGATTTGATTAGTCCTCTACT
CCTAGCTGCCGCCGGTGGGCATAACGAGATCGTCCGCTTCTTGCTGGAACACGGCGCTGATTCGGGCCAC
ATGGACATCGTTGGAAACACGGCGCTTATGTACGCAGCGGCCGGCAATCATCCGCATACTTGCAACGAGC
TCCTGGCCAAAGACCTGGATCTAAGTGCCACCAACGAGGACGGAGACACGGCCTACTCGCTGGCCGTAGA
GCATGGGGCTCATCTGGCGCAGGCGCTACTGGAGCAGTACATGACGGCCATAATCACAGCGGGAGCCTTC
GGTAGTATTGACCCAGCTTTCTTGTACAAA
