[The description below was written by a language model from this plasmid's Addgene catalogue record.]
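Description:
pFOSGE_COF1C05 is a Gateway entry clone built on the Invitrogen pDONR221 donor backbone and carrying the coding region of the Drosophila melanogaster gene CG5846 (FBgn0032171, transcript FBtr0079891) as an insert of about 702 bp. It is a bacterial cloning and shuttling plasmid rather than an expression vector. It is maintained at high copy in standard E. coli cloning strains such as DH5alpha and selected with kanamycin. The record provides no feature table, so the exact positions of the origin, resistance gene and recombination sites are not documented here. It also does not state whether the insert retains a stop codon or carries any tag.

The insert was introduced by Gateway cloning. In a pDONR221-derived entry clone, the BP reaction replaces the donor vector's counter-selection cassette with the gene of interest and leaves it flanked by attL recombination sites. No promoter for driving the insert is listed, as is typical of entry vectors. The open reading frame is instead meant to be transferred by an LR recombination reaction into attR-containing destination vectors, which supply the promoter, any fusion domains or tags, and host-specific elements. M13 forward and reverse priming sites flank the cassette and allow the insert to be verified by sequencing.

The associated publication concerns the context-dependent regulatory functions of transcriptional regulators, and the clone name suggests it belongs to a larger arrayed collection of fly ORFs. Its likely use is therefore as a source clone for systematically generating expression constructs of CG5846 for functional assays, although the record itself gives the purpose only as "Gateway entry clone".
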