Addgene plasmid #70805: pFOSGE_COF1C05
Purpose: Gateway entry clone
Depositing lab: Alexander Stark. Depositing organization: Research Institute of Molecular Pathology (IMP). Publication: Transcriptional regulators form diverse groups with context-dependent regulatory functions. Stampfel G, Kazmar T, Frank O, Wienerroither S, Reiter F, Stark A. Nature. 2015 Nov 9. doi: 10.1038/nature15545. PubMed 26550828.
Backbone
  Vector backbone: pDONR221
  Backbone manufacturer: Invitrogen
  Backbone size w/o insert (bp): 4762
  Vector type: Gateway entry vector
Growth in bacteria
  Bacterial resistance: Kanamycin, 50 μg/mL
  Growth temperature: 37°C
  Growth strain: DH5alpha
  Copy number: High Copy
Gene/Insert
  Gene/Insert name: CG5846 (alt names: FBgn0032171; CG5846, FBtr0079891)
  Species: D. melanogaster (fly)
  Insert size (bp): 702
  Entrez Gene: CG5846 (a.k.a. Dmel_CG5846, Dmel\CG5846)
  Cloning method: Gateway Cloning
  Sequencing primers: 5′ M13-F20; 3′ M13R
Terms and licenses: Academic/Nonprofit Terms; Industry Terms: Not Available to Industry
How to cite: pFOSGE_COF1C05 was a gift from Alexander Stark (Addgene plasmid # 70805 ; http://n2t.net/addgene:70805 ; RRID:Addgene_70805)
